Addgene plasmid #39616: KHBD00515
Depositing lab: Bart Deplancke. Depositing organization: Swiss Federal Institute of Technology (EPFL). Publication: Automated protein-DNA interaction screening of Drosophila regulatory elements. Korneel Hens, Jean-Daniel Feuz, Alina Isakova, Antonina Lagovitina, Andreas Massouras, Julien Bryois, Patrick Callaerts, Susan E. Celniker, Bart Deplancke. Nat Methods. 2011 Oct 30;8(12):1065-70. 10.1038/nmeth.1763 PubMed 22037703.
Backbone
  Vector backbone: pDONR221
  Backbone manufacturer: Invitrogen
  Backbone size w/o insert (bp): 2536
  Vector type: Gateway DONR vector
Growth in bacteria
  Bacterial resistance: Kanamycin, 50 μg/mL
  Growth temperature: 37°C
  Growth strain: DH5alpha
  Copy number: High Copy
Gene/Insert
  Gene/Insert name: CG8119 (alt name: FBgn0030664)
  Species: D. melanogaster (fly)
  Insert size (bp): 732
  Entrez Gene: CG8119 (a.k.a. Dmel_CG8119, Dmel\CG8119)
  Promoter: none
  Cloning method: Gateway Cloning
  Sequencing primers: 5′ M13-F20; 3′ M13R
Terms and licenses: Academic/Nonprofit Terms; Industry Terms: Not Available to Industry
Depositor comments: Please note that the ORFs in this collection were cloned open-ended (without a stop codon).
How to cite: KHBD00515 was a gift from Bart Deplancke (Addgene plasmid # 39616 ; http://n2t.net/addgene:39616 ; RRID:Addgene_39616)
