[The description below was written by a language model from this plasmid's Addgene catalogue record.]
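Description:
KHBD00515 is a Gateway entry clone built in the pDONR221 backbone (Invitrogen), carrying the open reading frame of the Drosophila melanogaster gene CG8119 (FBgn0030664). The insert is recorded as 732 bp on a backbone of about 2.5 kb once the donor cassette has been replaced. The plasmid is maintained in E. coli as a high-copy vector under kanamycin selection. No feature table accompanies the record, so the origin of replication and the flanking recombination sites are not itemised. A clone produced by Gateway cloning into a pDONR vector would normally have its insert flanked by attL sites. The M13 forward and reverse primer sites listed for sequencing lie on either side of the insert.

The construct has no promoter and is not meant to express CG8119 itself. It serves as a shuttle from which the ORF can be moved by LR recombination into destination vectors that supply the promoter, tags or fusion partners for a given host. The depositor notes that the ORFs in this collection were cloned open-ended, without a stop codon. This allows in-frame C-terminal fusions after transfer, and it also means the destination vector must provide the translation termination signal. The associated publication describes automated screening of protein–DNA interactions at Drosophila regulatory elements, which suggests the clone belongs to an ORF resource assembled for such interaction assays. The record does not state the function of the CG8119 product or which destination vectors were used.
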