>Addgene plasmid #39616 | KHBD00515 | depositor partial sequence | sequence record 50056 | KHBD00515 sequence 732 bps
ATGACTTCTGCCGATAACAAGTATCCGACCAACAATCTGGAGACAAACCACCTACTCCGCGAGATTGCAC
TTCGTCCATCGATCTGGGACAGTCGCATCAAATTCTCGCTGCGTCGGCCGCAAATCCCTATCGACTGGCT
GGATGTCTCCAATGCGGTAGGACTTGGCGTTGACGAGTGCAAGCGGCGTTGGAAGAGTCTGCGTAACAAC
TACCGCACTAAGATCCACCAAGGAAACGCCTGGAGCTGGCCGCACTCCAAACAAATGGAGTTCGTTCGCG
ATGTCTTCCCGCCACACAAGCCCAAGACTCCTGCGCGTTGCCGTGTTCAGGTGAAGAAAAGCAAGCTAAT
TCTACATCCGCAACAATATCTGCAATCGGTGGCGAGCTATTCGGCATTCAAAAAGGGTGGCATCGAATTC
GAGGCGGAGGAGAGACTCTTTCTGGTTACGGACGAGCCGGCATTCGATCTGGATGTGGACGAGGAGGTGA
CCAGGCTATTGGGCACCGATCAATGGTTGTGGCAAACCAATCTGGACTTCATACTACTGCCCATTTTTCG
AGCGCCACCGCCATCAGCCATGGCCAAAATATCCAACGAATCGAACCGCCATTTCCTGCTCAGCATGGTG
CCCATGCTCCGATCTTTGAGCGATCGCAGCAAGGAACGTTTCCGCAGTTGGACACGGCGAGTGCTAAGGG
AGATGCTCATCGCGGAGAAGAAGCTGCTGACG
