>Addgene plasmid #39616 | KHBD00515 | addgene partial sequence | sequence record 52734 | M13-F20 5'-TGTAAAACGACGGCCAGT-3'
TTTATTTTGACTGATAGTGACCTGTTCGTTGCAACAAATTGATGAGCAATGCTTTTTTATAATGCCAACT
TTGTACAAAAAAGTTGGCACCATGACTTCTGCCGATAACAAGTATCCGACCAACAATCTGGAGACAAACC
ACCTACTCCGCGAGATTGCACTTCGTCCATCGATCTGGGACAGTCGCATCAAATTCTCGCTGCGTCGGCC
GCAAATCCCTATCGACTGGCTGGATGTCTCCAATGCGGTAGGACTTGGCGTTGACGAGTGCAAGCGGCGT
TGGAAGAGTCTGCGTAACAACTACCGCACTAAGATCCACCAAGGAAACGCCTGGAGCTGGCCGCACTCCA
AACAAATGGAGTTCGTTCGCGATGTCTTCCCGCCACACAAGCCCAAGACTCCTGCGCGTTGCCGTGTTCA
GGTGAAGAAAAGCAAGCTAATTCTACATCCGCAACAATATCTGCAATCGGTGGCGAGCTATTCGGCATTC
AAAAAGGGTGGCATCGAATTCGAGGCGGAGGAGAGACTCTTTCTGGTTACGGACGAGCCGGCATTCGATC
TGGATGTGGACGAGGAGGTGACCAGGCTATTGGGCACCGATCAATGGTTGTGGCAAACCAATCTGGACTT
CATACTACTGCCCATTTTTCGAGCGCCACCGCCATCAGCCATGGCCAAAATATCCAACGAATCGAACCGC
CATTTCCTGCTCAGCATGGTGCCCATGCTCCGATCTTTGAGCGATCGCAGCAAGGAACGTTTCCGCAGTT
GGACACGGCGAGTGCTAAGGGAGATGCTCATCGCGGAGAAGAAGCTGCTGACGTTGCCAACTTTCTTGTA
CAAAGTTGGCATTATAAGAAAGCATTGCTTATCAATTTGTTGCAACGAACAGGTCACTAT
